>Addgene plasmid #148297 | pAc5.1B-lambdaN-HA-DmBancal-del192-424-V5His6_AB | addgene full sequence | sequence record 355937 | Addgene NGS Result
GATCTCGCTGCCTGTTATGTGGCCCACAAACCAAGACACGTTTTATGGCCATTAAAGCTGGCTGATCGTC
GCCAAACACCAAATACATAATGAATATGTACACATTCGAGAAAGAAGCGATCAAAGAAGCGTCTTCGGGC
GGAGTAGGAGAATGCGGAGGAGAAGGAGAACGAGCTGATCTAGTATCTCTCCACAATCCAATGCCAACTG
ACCAACTGGCCATATTCGGAGCAATTTGAAGCCAATTTCCATCGCCTGGCGATCGCTCCATTCTTGGCTA
TATGTTTTTCACCGTTACCCGGGGCCATTTTCAAAGACTCGTCGGCAAGATAAGATTGTGTCACTCGCTG
TCTCTCTTCATTTGTCGAAGAATGCTGAGGAATTTCGCGATGACGTCGGCGAGTATTTTGAAGAATGAGA
ATAATTTGTATTTATACGAAAATCAGTTAGTGGAATTTTCTACAAAAACATGTTATCTATAGATAATTTT
GTTGCAAAATATGTTGACTATGACAAAGATTGTATGTATATACCTTTAATGTATTCTCATTTTCTTATGT
ATTTATAATGGCAATGATGATACTGATGATATTTTAAGATGATGCCAGACCAAAAGGCTTGAATTTCTGC
GTCTTTTGCCGAACGCAGTGCATGTGCAATTGTTGTTTTTTGGAATATTCAATTTTCGGACTGTCCGCTT
TGATTTCAGTTTCTTGGCTTATTCAAAAAGCAAAGTAAAGCCAAAAAAGCGAGATGGCAATACCAAATGC
GGCAAAACGGTAGTGGAAGGAAAGGGGTGCGGGGCAGCGGAAGGAAGGGTGGGGCGGGGCGTGGCGGGGT
CTGTGGCTGGGCGCGACGTCACCGACGTTGGAGCCACTCCTTTGACCATGTGTGCGTGTGTGTATTATTC
GTGTCTCGCCACTCGCCGGTTGTTTTTTTCTTTTTATGCTGCGCTCTCTCTAGCGCCATCTCGCTTACGC
ATGCTCAACGCACCGCATGTTGCCGTTTCCTTTTATGCGTCATTTTGGCTCGAAATAGGCAATTATTTAA
ACAAAGATTAGTCAACGAAAACGCTAAAATAAATAAGTCTACAATATGGTTACTTATTGCCATGTGTGTG
CAGCCAACGATAGCAACAAAAGCAACAACACAGGTGGCTTTCCCTCTTTCACTTTTTGTTTGCAAGCCGC
GTGCGAGCAAGACGGCACGACCGGCAAACGCAATTACGCTGACAAAGAGCAGACGAAGTTTTGGCGAAAA
ACATCAAGGCGCCTGATACGAATGCATTTGCAATAACAATTGCGATATTTAATATTGTTTATGAAGCTGT
TTGACTTCAAAACACACAAAAAAAAAAATAAAACAAATTATTTGAAAGAGAATTAGGAATCGGACGCTTA
TCGTTAGGGTAACAACAAGAAATGCTTACTGAGTCACAGCCTCTGGAAAACTGCCGCAAGCCAGAGAGAG
AGAGAAAAAGAGGGAGAGCAGCTTAGACCGCATGTGCTTGTGTGTGAGGCGTCTCTCTCTTCGTCTCTGT
TGCGCAAACGCATAGACTGCACTGAAAAAATCGATTACCTATTTTTTATGAATGAATATTTGCACTATTA
CTATTCAAAACTATTAAGATAGCAATCACATTCAATAGCCAAATACTATACCACCTGAGCGATGCAACGA
AATGATCAATTTGAGCAAAAATGCTGCATATTTAGGACGGCATCATTATAGAAATGCTTCTTGCTGTGTA
CTTTTCTCTCGTCTGGCAGCTGTTTCGCCGTTATTGTTAAAACCGGCTTAAGTTAGGTGTGTTTTCTACG
ACTAGTGAATGCCCTACTAGAAGATGTGTGTTGCACAAAATGTCCCTGGAATAACCAATTTGAAGTGCAG
ATAGCAGTAAACGTAAGCTAATATGAATATTATTTAACTGTAATGTTTTAATATCGCTGGACATTACTAA
TAAACCCACTATAAACACATGTACATATGTATGTTTTGGCATACAATGAGTAGTTGGGGAAAAAATGTGT
AAAAGCACCGTGACCATCACAGCATAAAGATAACCAGCTGAAGTATCGAATATGAGTAACCCCCAAATTG
AATCACATGCCGCAACTGATAGGACCCATGGAAGTACACTCTTCATGGCGATATACAAGACACACACAAG
CACGAACACCCAGTTGCGGAGGAAATTCTCCGTAAATGAAAACCCAATCGGCGAACAATTCATACCCATA
TATGGTAAAAGTTTTGAACGCGACTTGAGAGCGGAGAGCATTGCGGCTGATAAGGTTTTAGCGCTAAGCG
GGCTTTATAAAACGGGCTGCGGGACCAGTTTTCATATCACTACCGTTTGAGTTCTTGTGCTGTGTGGATA
CTCCTCCCGACACAAAGCCGCTCCATCAGCCAGCAGTCGTCTAATCCAGAGACCCCGGATCGGGGTACCA
ACATGGACGCACAAACACGACGACGTGAGCGTCGCGCTGAGAAACAAGCTCAATGGAAAGCTGCAAACGG
TGGATCTCCTCCACATATGGCTTACCCATACGATGTTCCAGATTACGCTCCTCCAAGCTTGATCATGACA
AAGAGACTGAGAATGAAGCGTGAAATGAACGATGAAGGGGAGGGACCACAGGACCAGAAGCGCAATCGCC
GCAACGAGGAGACCGTTCGCATCCTGATTCCGAGCAGTATTGCTGGGGCTGTCATTGGCAAAGGAGGACA
GCACATTCAGAAGATGAGGACTCAGTATAAAGCCACTGTGTCTGTCGACGATTCCCAAGGCCCCGAACGA
ACCATCCAAATATCGGCGGATATAGAGTCCACATTGGAGATTATCACCGAAATGCTGAAATACTTTGAGG
AACGCGACGAGGACTTTGATGTGCGTCTACTTATACACCAGAGCTTGGCCGGCTGTGTCATTGGCAAAGG
TGGACAAAAGATCAAGGAGATCCGCGATCGCATCGGCTGCCGCTTTTTGAAGGTCTTCTCGAATGTGGCA
CCACAGAGCACAGATCGAGTGGTGCAGACCGTGGGCAAGCAGAGCCAGGTCATCGAAGCGGTGCGTGAGG
TGATCACACTTACACGGGACACTCCCATCAAGGGGGCGATACATAACTATGATCCCATGAACTTTGACCG
CGTATATCCCAACAACAGCACACAGGTCACCATTCCAAAAGAGCTGGCTGGTGCCATCATTGGTAAGGGA
GGTGGCCGCATCCGTCGCATCCGCAACGAGTCCAGTGCGTACATCACCATCGACGAGCCCCTGCCAAACT
CGAACGATCGTATCATCACCATCTCGGGCACGCCGAAGCAAATACAAATGGCCCAGTATCTGCTGCAACA
GAGCGTACACGAGAATGGCAGGCGAAACATTCTAGAGGGCCCGCGGTTCGAAGGTAAGCCTATCCCTAAC
CCTCTCCTCGGTCTCGATTCTACGCGTACCGGTCATCATCACCATCACCATTGAGTTTAAACCCGCTGAT
CAGCCTCGACTGTGCCTTCTAAGGCCTGAGCTCGCTGATCAGCCTCGATCGAGGATCCAGACATGATAAG
ATACATTGATGAGTTTGGACAAACCACAACTAGAATGCAGTGAAAAAAATGCTTTATTTGTGAAATTTGT
GATGCTATTGCTTTATTTGTAACCATTATAAGCTGCAATAAACAAGTTAACAACAACAATTGCATTCATT
TTATGTTTCAGGTTCAGGGGGAGGTGTGGGAGGTTTTTTAAAGCAAGTAAAACCTCTACAAATGTGGTAT
GGCTGATTATGATCAGTCGACCGATGCCCTTGAGAGCCTTCAACCCAGTCAGCTCCTTCCGGTGGGCGCG
GGGCATGACTATCGTCGCCGCACTTATGACTGTCTTCTTTATCATGCAACTCGTAGGACAGGTGCCGGCA
GCGCTCTGGGTCATTTTCGGCGAGGACCGCTTTCGCTGGAGCGCGACGATGATCGGCCTGTCGCTTGCGG
TATTCGGAATCTTGCACGCCCTCGCTCAAGCCTTCGTCACTGGTCCCGCCACCAAACGTTTCGGCGAGAA
GCAGGCCATTATCGCCGGCATGGCGGCCGACGCGCTGGGCTACGTCTTGCTGGCGTTCGCGACGCGAGGC
TGGATGGCCTTCCCCATTATGATTCTTCTCGCTTCCGGCGGCATCGGGATGCCCGCGTTGCAGGCCATGC
TGTCCAGGCAGGTAGATGACGACCATCAGGGACAGCTTCAAGGCCAGCAAAAGGCCAGGAACCGTAAAAA
GGCCGCGTTGCTGGCGTTTTTCCATAGGCTCCGCCCCCCTGACGAGCATCACAAAAATCGACGCTCAAGT
CAGAGGTGGCGAAACCCGACAGGACTATAAAGATACCAGGCGTTTCCCCCTGGAAGCTCCCTCGTGCGCT
CTCCTGTTCCGACCCTGCCGCTTACCGGATACCTGTCCGCCTTTCTCCCTTCGGGAAGCGTGGCGCTTTC
TCATAGCTCACGCTGTAGGTATCTCAGTTCGGTGTAGGTCGTTCGCTCCAAGCTGGGCTGTGTGCACGAA
CCCCCCGTTCAGCCCGACCGCTGCGCCTTATCCGGTAACTATCGTCTTGAGTCCAACCCGGTAAGACACG
ACTTATCGCCACTGGCAGCAGCCACTGGTAACAGGATTAGCAGAGCGAGGTATGTAGGCGGTGCTACAGA
GTTCTTGAAGTGGTGGCCTAACTACGGCTACACTAGAAGGACAGTATTTGGTATCTGCGCTCTGCTGAAG
CCAGTTACCTTCGGAAAAAGAGTTGGTAGCTCTTGATCCGGCAAACAAACCACCGCTGGTAGCGGTGGTT
TTTTTGTTTGCAAGCAGCAGATTACGCGCAGAAAAAAAGGATCTCAAGAAGATCCTTTGATCTTTTCTAC
GGGGTCTGACGCTCAGTGGAACGAAAACTCACGTTAAGGGATTTTGGTCATGAGATTATCAAAAAGGATC
TTCACCTAGATCCTTTTAAATTAAAAATGAAGTTTTAAATCAATCTAAAGTATATATGAGTAAACTTGGT
CTGACAGTTACCAATGCTTAATCAGTGAGGCACCTATCTCAGCGATCTGTCTATTTCGTTCATCCATAGT
TGCCTGACTCCCCGTCGTGTAGATAACTACGATACGGGAGGGCTTACCATCTGGCCCCAGTGCTGCAATG
ATACCGCGAGACCCACGCTCACCGGCTCCAGATTTATCAGCAATAAACCAGCCAGCCGGAAGGGCCGAGC
GCAGAAGTGGTCCTGCAACTTTATCCGCCTCCATCCAGTCTATTAATTGTTGCCGGGAAGCTAGAGTAAG
TAGTTCGCCAGTTAATAGTTTGCGCAACGTTGTTGCCATTGCTGCAGGCATCGTGGTGTCACGCTCGTCG
TTTGGTATGGCTTCATTCAGCTCCGGTTCCCAACGATCAAGGCGAGTTACATGATCCCCCATGTTGTGCA
AAAAAGCGGTTAGCTCCTTCGGTCCTCCGATCGTTGTCAGAAGTAAGTTGGCCGCAGTGTTATCACTCAT
GGTTATGGCAGCACTGCATAATTCTCTTACTGTCATGCCATCCGTAAGATGCTTTTCTGTGACTGGTGAG
TACTCAACCAAGTCATTCTGAGAATAGTGTATGCGGCGACCGAGTTGCTCTTGCCCGGCGTCAACACGGG
ATAATACCGCGCCACATAGCAGAACTTTAAAAGTGCTCATCATTGGAAAACGTTCTTCGGGGCGAAAACT
CTCAAGGATCTTACCGCTGTTGAGATCCAGTTCGATGTAACCCACTCGTGCACCCAACTGATCTTCAGCA
TCTTTTACTTTCACCAGCGTTTCTGGGTGAGCAAAAACAGGAAGGCAAAATGCCGCAAAAAAGGGAATAA
GGGCGACACGGAAATGTTGAATACTCATACTCTTCCTTTTTCAATATTATTGAAGCATTTATCAGGGTTA
TTGTCTCATGAGCGGATACATATTTGAATGTATTTAGAAAAATAAACAAATAGGGGTTCCGCGCACATTT
CCCCGAAAAGTGCCACCTGACGTCTAAGAAACCATTATTATCATGACATTAACCTATAAAAATAGGCGTA
TCACGAGGCCCTTTCGTCTTCAAGAATTAATTCTATATTCTAAAAACACAAATGATACTTCTAAAAAAAA
ATCATGAATGGCATCAACTCTGAATCAAATCTTTGCAGATGCACCTACTTCTCATTTCCACTGTCACATC
ATTTTTCCA
Features (pLannotate 1.2.2; 11 found; start..end, strand, type, name):
   2453..2518    +  CDS            N (fragment): REGN_LAMBD - Experimental evidence at protein level: Swiss-Prot protein existence level 1. Plays a role as a transcriptional antitermination factor that allows the virus to initiate its lytic phase. Activates expression of the delayed viral early genes by modifying host RNA polymerase (RNAP) into a form that is resistant to termination signals. This antitermination function requires the host NusA protein which serves to stabilize the interaction between antitermination protein N and host RNA polymerase. From Escherichia phage lambda (Bacteriophage lambda).
   2543..2569    +  CDS            3xHA (fragment): three tandem HA epitope tags
   2981..3001    -  CDS            LC3 (fragment): rat LC3 protein; Map1lc3b; Atg8 family member found on autophagosomes
   3413..3454    +  CDS            V5 tag: epitope tag from simian virus 5
   3554..3688    -  polyA_signal   SV40 poly(A) signal: SV40 polyadenylation signal
   3711..3795    -  CDS            large T antigen (fragment): large T antigen from SV40 (simian virus 40)
   3796..4243    +  CDS            TcR (fragment): tetracycline efflux protein; tet; confers resistance to tetracycline
   4289..4877    -  rep_origin     ori: high-copy-number ColE1/pMB1/pBR322/pUC origin of replication
   5048..5908    -  CDS            AmpR: β-lactamase; bla; confers resistance to ampicillin, carbenicillin, and related antibiotics
   5909..6013    -  promoter       AmpR promoter: bla
   6163..2433    +  promoter       Ac5 promoter (across the origin): Drosophila melanogaster actin 5C promoter
