[The description below was written by a language model from this plasmid's Addgene catalogue record and pLannotate feature annotations shown in this document.]
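Description:
pAc5.1B-lambdaN-HA-DmBancal-del192-424-V5His6_AB is a 6,239 bp insect-cell expression plasmid. The catalogue lists its backbone as unknown, although the name and annotated parts point to a pAc5.1-type vector. It is propagated in E. coli through a ColE1/pUC-family origin and selected with ampicillin via the bla gene and its own promoter. The record describes it as low copy even though the annotated origin is of the high-copy class. A partial tetracycline-resistance fragment and a short SV40 large T fragment are also annotated. These appear to be non-functional backbone remnants, and a very short "LC3" hit on the reverse strand inside the insert region is most likely a spurious match.

Expression is driven by the Drosophila actin 5C promoter, a strong constitutive promoter in fly cell lines, and terminated by an SV40 polyadenylation signal. The open reading frame begins with a fragment of the bacteriophage lambda N protein, followed by an HA epitope. Next comes the D. melanogaster Bancal (HnRNP-K) coding sequence with residues 192–424 deleted, which carries six silent changes relative to the isoform C reference. A C-terminal V5 tag follows, and the name also indicates a His6 tag that the feature table does not annotate separately.

The lambda N peptide binds BoxB RNA hairpins with high affinity. Such fusions are generally used in tethering assays, where the protein is recruited to a BoxB-bearing reporter mRNA to test its effect on stability or translation. The record itself states only insect expression of the deletion mutant, so this truncation presumably serves to map functional regions of Bancal, with the epitope tags allowing detection.
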