Addgene plasmid #148297: pAc5.1B-lambdaN-HA-DmBancal-del192-424-V5His6_AB
Purpose: Insect Expression of DmBancal-del192-424
Depositing lab: Elisa Izaurralde. Depositing organization: Max Planck Institute for Developmental Biology.
Backbone
  Vector backbone: Unknown
  Vector type: Insect Expression
Growth in bacteria
  Bacterial resistance: Ampicillin, 100 μg/mL
  Growth temperature: 37°C
  Growth strain: DH5alpha
  Copy number: Low Copy
Gene/Insert
  Gene/Insert name: DmBancal-del192-424
  Species: D. melanogaster (fly)
  Mutation: 6 silent mutations compared to the sequence of isoform C NCBI:NM_206184.2.
  Entrez Gene: HnRNP-K (a.k.a. Dmel_CG13425, BL, CG13425, Dmel\CG13425, Hrb57A, Q18, bl, dhnRNP K, hnRNP K, hnRNP-A1L, l(2)k08305)
  Cloning method: Unknown
Terms and licenses: Academic/Nonprofit Terms; Industry Terms: Not Available to Industry
Depositor comments: Plasmids from this collection were made available to the research community and donated after the lab closed. Please note that the sequence provided by the depositing laboratory may be theoretical/predicted or based on Sanger sequencing results. There may be discrepancies between sequencing results obtained by Addgene and the depositor sequence. If an Addgene verified sequence is not available, please contact before placing your order to request that our lab fully sequence the plasmid.
How to cite: pAc5.1B-lambdaN-HA-DmBancal-del192-424-V5His6_AB was a gift from Elisa Izaurralde (Addgene plasmid # 148297 ; http://n2t.net/addgene:148297 ; RRID:Addgene_148297)
